Addgene plasmid #139468: p_SNIPR_target_GUmut33AtoG
Purpose: T7 RNAP-driven expression of a non-cognate SNIPR trigger RNA with a mutation at position 33
Depositing lab: Alexander Green. Depositing organization: Arizona State University. Publication: Precise and Programmable Detection of Mutations Using Ultraspecific Riboregulators. Hong F, Ma D, Wu K, Mina LA, Luiten RC, Liu Y, Yan H, Green AA. Cell. 2020 Feb 25. pii: S0092-8674(20)30155-0. doi: 10.1016/j.cell.2020.02.011. PubMed 32109416.
Backbone
  Vector backbone: pET15b
  Backbone size w/o insert (bp): 5527
  Vector type: Bacterial Expression
Growth in bacteria
  Bacterial resistance: Ampicillin, 100 μg/mL
  Growth temperature: 37°C
  Growth strain: DH5alpha
  Copy number: High Copy
Gene/Insert
  Gene/Insert name: Target_mutGU33
  Species: Other
  Insert size (bp): 129
  Cloning method: Gibson Cloning
  Sequencing primers: 5′ CCTGCCACCATACCCACGC
Terms and licenses: Academic/Nonprofit Terms; Industry Terms: Not Available to Industry
Depositor comments: Non-cognate target for the SNIPR with a mismatch at base 33 leading to a G-U base pair with SNIPR
How to cite: p_SNIPR_target_GUmut33AtoG was a gift from Alexander Green (Addgene plasmid # 139468 ; http://n2t.net/addgene:139468 ; RRID:Addgene_139468)
