[The description below was written by a language model from this plasmid's Addgene catalogue record and pLannotate feature annotations shown in this document.]
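Description:
p_SNIPR_target_GUmut33AtoG is a bacterial expression plasmid built on the pET15b backbone that produces a short, non-coding RNA rather than a protein. It is maintained in E. coli through a ColE1/pMB1-type origin and selected with ampicillin via the β-lactamase (AmpR) gene and its own promoter. The annotated backbone also retains pBR322-derived elements: the bom mobilisation region, the rop gene, and several non-functional fragments of the tetracycline resistance gene with its promoter. The catalogue lists the plasmid as high copy, although rop is normally associated with reduced copy number. A lacI cassette with its promoter is present, as is typical of pET vectors. However, no lac operator is annotated next to the T7 promoter, so the record does not establish whether transcription of the insert is itself lac-repressible.

The payload is a 129 bp insert, Target_mutGU33, introduced by Gibson cloning. It is not annotated as a separate feature, but it should occupy the short interval between the T7 promoter, which spans the sequence origin, and the T7 terminator about 80 nt downstream, forming a compact T7 RNA polymerase-driven transcription unit. The transcript is a trigger RNA for a SNIPR, an ultraspecific riboregulator designed to distinguish single-nucleotide differences in target RNAs. This version carries an A-to-G change at position 33, which creates a G-U wobble pair with the SNIPR in place of the cognate pairing, making it a non-cognate target. It is suited to use as a mismatch control, expressed in a host supplying T7 RNA polymerase, to test how well the riboregulator rejects a near-identical mutant sequence compared with its correct trigger.
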