Features (pLannotate 1.2.2; 15 found; start..end, strand, type, name):
     83..129     +  terminator     T7 terminator: transcription terminator for bacteriophage T7 RNA polymerase
    152..256     -  CDS            TcR (fragment): tetracycline efflux protein; tet; confers resistance to tetracycline
    304..332     -  promoter       tet promoter: E. coli promoter for tetracycline efflux protein gene
    445..549     +  promoter       AmpR promoter: bla
    550..1410    +  CDS            AmpR: β-lactamase; bla; confers resistance to ampicillin, carbenicillin, and related antibiotics
   1581..2169    +  rep_origin     ori: high-copy-number ColE1/pMB1/pBR322/pUC origin of replication
   2355..2494    -  misc_feature   bom: basis of mobility region from pBR322
   2596..2787    -  CDS            rop: Rop protein, which maintains plasmids at low copy number; rop
   2804..3184    +  CDS            YPB1_ECOLX: Protein predicted: Swiss-Prot protein existence level 4. From Escherichia coli.
   3426..4050    -  CDS            TcR (fragment): tetracycline efflux protein; tet; confers resistance to tetracycline
   4065..4086    -  protein_bind   CAP binding site: CAP binding activates transcription in the presence of cAMP. E. coli catabolite activator protein
   4099..5181    -  CDS            lacI: lac repressor; lacI; The lac repressor binds to the lac operator to inhibit transcription in E. coli. This inhibition can be relieved by adding lactose or isopropyl-β-D-thiogalactopyranoside (IPTG).
   5182..5259    -  promoter       lacI promoter: lacI
   5267..5546    -  CDS            TcR (fragment): tetracycline efflux protein; tet; confers resistance to tetracycline
   5590..2       +  promoter       T7 promoter (across the origin): promoter for bacteriophage T7 RNA polymerase
>Addgene plasmid #139468 | p_SNIPR_target_GUmut33AtoG | addgene full sequence | sequence record 275332 | Addgene NGS Result
GGGTGAATATCCTATTCGATATTCACAATATCGCACTTACCTACCATGTCAATCACTTCGTCTTATTCAT
TTCATTCTATCTTAGCATAACCCCTTGGGGCCTCTAAACGGGTCTTGAGGGGTTTTTTGCTGAAAGGAGG
AACTATATCCGGATATCCCGCAAGAGGCCCGGCAGTACCGGCATAACCAAGCCTATGCCTACAGCATCCA
GGGTGACGGTGCCGAGGATGACGATGAGCGCATTGTTAGATTTCATACACGGTGCCTGACTGCGTTAGCA
ATTTAACTGTGATAAACTACCGCATTAAAGCTTATCGATGATAAGCTGTCAAACATGAGAATTCTTGAAG
ACGAAAGGGCCTCGTGATACGCCTATTTTTATAGGTTAATGTCATGATAATAATGGTTTCTTAGACGTCA
GGTGGCACTTTTCGGGGAAATGTGCGCGGAACCCCTATTTGTTTATTTTTCTAAATACATTCAAATATGT
ATCCGCTCATGAGACAATAACCCTGATAAATGCTTCAATAATATTGAAAAAGGAAGAGTATGAGTATTCA
ACATTTCCGTGTCGCCCTTATTCCCTTTTTTGCGGCATTTTGCCTTCCTGTTTTTGCTCAACCAGAAACG
CTGGTGAAAGTAAAAGATGCTGAAGATCAGTTGGGTGCACGAGTGGGTTACATCGAACTGGATCTCAACA
GCGGTAAGATCCTTGAGAGTTTTCGCCCCGAAGAACGTTTTCCAATGATGAGCACTTTTAAAGTTCTGCT
ATGTGGCGCGGTATTATCCCGTGTTGACGCCGGGCAAGAGCAACTCGGTCGCCGCATACACTATTCTCAG
AATGACTTGGTTGAGTACTCACCAGTCACAGAAAAGCATCTTACGGATGGCATGACAGTAAGAGAATTAT
GCAGTGCTGCCATAACCATGAGTGATAACACTGCGGCCAACTTACTTCTGACAACGATCGGAGGACCGAA
GGAGCTAACCGCTTTTTTGCACAACATGGGGGATCATGTAACTCGCCTTGATCGTTGGGAACCGGAGCTG
AATGAAGCCATACCAAACGACGAGCGTGACACCACGATGCCTGCAGCAATGGCAACAACGTTGCGCAAAC
TATTAACTGGCGAACTACTTACTCTAGCTTCCCGGCAACAATTAATAGACTGGATGGAGGCGGATAAAGT
TGCAGGACCACTTCTGCGCTCGGCCCTTCCGGCTGGCTGGTTTATTGCTGATAAATCTGGAGCCGGTGAG
CGTGGGTCTCGCGGTATCATTGCAGCACTGGGGCCAGATGGTAAGCCCTCCCGTATCGTAGTTATCTACA
CGACGGGGAGTCAGGCAACTATGGATGAACGAAATAGACAGATCGCTGAGATAGGTGCCTCACTGATTAA
GCATTGGTAACTGTCAGACCAAGTTTACTCATATATACTTTAGATTGATTTAAAACTTCATTTTTAATTT
AAAAGGATCTAGGTGAAGATCCTTTTTGATAATCTCATGACCAAAATCCCTTAACGTGAGTTTTCGTTCC
ACTGAGCGTCAGACCCCGTAGAAAAGATCAAAGGATCTTCTTGAGATCCTTTTTTTCTGCGCGTAATCTG
CTGCTTGCAAACAAAAAAACCACCGCTACCAGCGGTGGTTTGTTTGCCGGATCAAGAGCTACCAACTCTT
TTTCCGAAGGTAACTGGCTTCAGCAGAGCGCAGATACCAAATACTGTCCTTCTAGTGTAGCCGTAGTTAG
GCCACCACTTCAAGAACTCTGTAGCACCGCCTACATACCTCGCTCTGCTAATCCTGTTACCAGTGGCTGC
TGCCAGTGGCGATAAGTCGTGTCTTACCGGGTTGGACTCAAGACGATAGTTACCGGATAAGGCGCAGCGG
TCGGGCTGAACGGGGGGTTCGTGCACACAGCCCAGCTTGGAGCGAACGACCTACACCGAACTGAGATACC
TACAGCGTGAGCTATGAGAAAGCGCCACGCTTCCCGAAGGGAGAAAGGCGGACAGGTATCCGGTAAGCGG
CAGGGTCGGAACAGGAGAGCGCACGAGGGAGCTTCCAGGGGGAAACGCCTGGTATCTTTATAGTCCTGTC
GGGTTTCGCCACCTCTGACTTGAGCGTCGATTTTTGTGATGCTCGTCAGGGGGGCGGAGCCTATGGAAAA
ACGCCAGCAACGCGGCCTTTTTACGGTTCCTGGCCTTTTGCTGGCCTTTTGCTCACATGTTCTTTCCTGC
GTTATCCCCTGATTCTGTGGATAACCGTATTACCGCCTTTGAGTGAGCTGATACCGCTCGCCGCAGCCGA
ACGACCGAGCGCAGCGAGTCAGTGAGCGAGGAAGCGGAAGAGCGCCTGATGCGGTATTTTCTCCTTACGC
ATCTGTGCGGTATTTCACACCGCAATGGTGCACTCTCAGTACAATCTGCTCTGATGCCGCATAGTTAAGC
CAGTATACACTCCGCTATCGCTACGTGACTGGGTCATGGCTGCGCCCCGACACCCGCCAACACCCGCTGA
CGCGCCCTGACGGGCTTGTCTGCTCCCGGCATCCGCTTACAGACAAGCTGTGACCGTCTCCGGGAGCTGC
ATGTGTCAGAGGTTTTCACCGTCATCACCGAAACGCGCGAGGCAGCTGCGGTAAAGCTCATCAGCGTGGT
CGTGAAGCGATTCACAGATGTCTGCCTGTTCATCCGCGTCCAGCTCGTTGAGTTTCTCCAGAAGCGTTAA
TGTCTGGCTTCTGATAAAGCGGGCCATGTTAAGGGCGGTTTTTTCCTGTTTGGTCACTGATGCCTCCGTG
TAAGGGGGATTTCTGTTCATGGGGGTAATGATACCGATGAAACGAGAGAGGATGCTCACGATACGGGTTA
CTGATGATGAACATGCCCGGTTACTGGAACGTTGTGAGGGTAAACAACTGGCGGTATGGATGCGGCGGGA
CCAGAGAAAAATCACTCAGGGTCAATGCCAGCGCTTCGTTAATACAGATGTAGGTGTTCCACAGGGTAGC
CAGCAGCATCCTGCGATGCAGATCCGGAACATAATGGTGCAGGGCGCTGACTTCCGCGTTTCCAGACTTT
ACGAAACACGGAAACCGAAGACCATTCATGTTGTTGCTCAGGTCGCAGACGTTTTGCAGCAGCAGTCGCT
TCACGTTCGCTCGCGTATCGGTGATTCATTCTGCTAACCAGTAAGGCAACCCCGCCAGCCTAGCCGGGTC
CTCAACGACAGGAGCACGATCATGCGCACCCGTGGCCAGGACCCAACGCTGCCCGAGATGCGCCGCGTGC
GGCTGCTGGAGATGGCGGACGCGATGGATATGTTCTGCCAAGGGTTGGTTTGCGCATTCACAGTTCTCCG
CAAGAATTGATTGGCTCCAATTCTTGGAGTGGTGAATCCGTTAGCGAGGTGCCGCCGGCTTCCATTCAGG
TCGAGGTGGCCCGGCTCCATGCACCGCGACGCAACGCGGGGAGGCAGACAAGGTATAGGGCGGCGCCTAC
AATCCATGCCAACCCGTTCCATGTGCTCGCCGAGGCGGCATAAATCGCCGTGACGATCAGCGGTCCAATG
ATCGAAGTTAGGCTGGTAAGAGCCGCGAGCGATCCTTGAAGCTGTCCCTGATGGTCGTCATCTACCTGCC
TGGACAGCATGGCCTGCAACGCGGGCATCCCGATGCCGCCGGAAGCGAGAAGAATCATAATGGGGAAGGC
CATCCAGCCTCGCGTCGCGAACGCCAGCAAGACGTAGCCCAGCGCGTCGGCCGCCATGCCGGCGATAATG
GCCTGCTTCTCGCCGAAACGTTTGGTGGCGGGACCAGTGACGAAGGCTTGAGCGAGGGCGTGCAAGATTC
CGAATACCGCAAGCGACAGGCCGATCATCGTCGCGCTCCAGCGAAAGCGGTCCTCGCCGAAAATGACCCA
GAGCGCTGCCGGCACCTGTCCTACGAGTTGCATGATAAAGAAGACAGTCATAAGTGCGGCGACGATAGTC
ATGCCCCGCGCCCACCGGAAGGAGCTGACTGGGTTGAAGGCTCTCAAGGGCATCGGTCGAGATCCCGGTG
CCTAATGAGTGAGCTAACTTACATTAATTGCGTTGCGCTCACTGCCCGCTTTCCAGTCGGGAAACCTGTC
GTGCCAGCTGCATTAATGAATCGGCCAACGCGCGGGGAGAGGCGGTTTGCGTATTGGGCGCCAGGGTGGT
TTTTCTTTTCACCAGTGAGACGGGCAACAGCTGATTGCCCTTCACCGCCTGGCCCTGAGAGAGTTGCAGC
AAGCGGTCCACGCTGGTTTGCCCCAGCAGGCGAAAATCCTGTTTGATGGTGGTTAACGGCGGGATATAAC
ATGAGCTGTCTTCGGTATCGTCGTATCCCACTACCGAGATATCCGCACCAACGCGCAGCCCGGACTCGGT
AATGGCGCGCATTGCGCCCAGCGCCATCTGATCGTTGGCAACCAGCATCGCAGTGGGAACGATGCCCTCA
TTCAGCATTTGCATGGTTTGTTGAAAACCGGACATGGCACTCCAGTCGCCTTCCCGTTCCGCTATCGGCT
GAATTTGATTGCGAGTGAGATATTTATGCCAGCCAGCCAGACGCAGACGCGCCGAGACAGAACTTAATGG
GCCCGCTAACAGCGCGATTTGCTGGTGACCCAATGCGACCAGATGCTCCACGCCCAGTCGCGTACCGTCT
TCATGGGAGAAAATAATACTGTTGATGGGTGTCTGGTCAGAGACATCAAGAAATAACGCCGGAACATTAG
TGCAGGCAGCTTCCACAGCAATGGCATCCTGGTCATACAGCGGATAGTTAATGATCAGCCCACTGACGCG
TTGCGCGAGAAGATTGTGCACCGCCGCTTTACAGGCTTCGACGCCGCTTCGTTCTACCATCGACACCACC
ACGCTGGCACCCAGTTGATCGGCGCGAGATTTAATCGCCGCGACAATTTGCGACGGCGCGTGCAGGGCCA
GACTGGAGGTGGCAACGCCAATCAGCAACGACTGTTTGCCCGCCAGTTGTTGTGCCACGCGGTTGGGAAT
GTAATTCAGCTCCGCCATCGCCGCTTCCACTTTTTCCCGCGTTTTCGCAGAAACGTGGCTGGCCTGGTTC
ACCACGCGGGAAACGGTCTGATAAGAGACACCGGCATACTCTGCGACATCGTATAACGTTACTGGTTTCA
CATTCACCACCCTGAATTGACTCTCTTCCGGGCGCTATCATGCCATACCGCGAAAGGTTTTGCGCCATTC
GATGGTGTCCGGGATCTCGACGCTCTCCCTTATGCGACTCCTGCATTAGGAAGCAGCCCAGTAGTAGGTT
GAGGCCGTTGAGCACCGCCGCCGCAAGGAATGGTGCATGCAAGGAGATGGCGCCCAACAGTCCCCCGGCC
ACGGGGCCTGCCACCATACCCACGCCGAAACAAGCGCTCATGAGCCCGAAGTGGCGAGCCCGATCTTCCC
CATCGGTGATGTCGGCGATATAGGCGCCAGCAACCGCACCTGTGGCGCCGGTGATGCCGGCCACGATGCG
TCCGGCGTAGAGGATCGAGATCTCGGGCGAGCTACTCGTTTGCGTAGAAGTAGTTGCGCTAATACGACTC
ACTATA
