>Addgene plasmid #139468 | p_SNIPR_target_GUmut33AtoG | depositor partial sequence | sequence record 269780 | p_SNIPR_target_GUmut33AtoG
GGGTGAATATCCTATTCGATATTCACAATATCGCACTTACCTACCATGTCAATCACTTCGTCTTATTCAT
TTCATTCTATCTTAGCATAACCCCTTGGGGCCTCTAAACGGGTCTTGAGGGGTTTTTTG
